Addgene plasmid #103338: LSB-hsa-miR-204-5p
Purpose: Used to sense miRNA activity using fluorescence based tools. hsa-miR-204-5p target in 3' UTR of of mKate. miRNA activity can be measured by the repression of mKate2 relative to EBFP2 fluorescent proteins . Plasmid is inherently unstable; please see Depositor Comments
Depositing lab: Ron Weiss. Depositing organization: Massachusetts Institute of Technology. Publication: A mixed antagonistic/synergistic miRNA repression model enables accurate predictions of multi-input miRNA sensor activity. Gam JJ, Babb J, Weiss R. Nat Commun. 2018 Jun 22;9(1):2430. doi: 10.1038/s41467-018-04575-0. PubMed 29934631.
Backbone
  Vector backbone: Low Sensor Backbone (LSB)
  Vector type: Mammalian Expression, Synthetic Biology
Growth in bacteria
  Bacterial resistance: Ampicillin and Kanamycin, 100 & 50 μg/mL
  Growth temperature: 30°C
  Growth strain: NEB Stable
  Copy number: High Copy
Gene/Insert
  Gene/Insert name: hsa-miR-204-5p target
  Species: H. sapiens (human)
  Entrez Gene: MIR204 (a.k.a. MIRN204, RDICC, miRNA204, mir-204)
  Promoter: EF-1a
  Cloning method: Gibson Cloning
Terms and licenses: Academic/Nonprofit Terms; Industry Terms: Not Available to Industry
Depositor comments: Please note that this plasmid is inherently unstable due to a repeating poly A element. We recommend performing a diagnostic digest on multiple colonies upon receipt. The depositors would like to note the presence of several discrepancies between the depositor sequence and physical plasmid sequence. In particular, the sequences upstream and downstream of the puromycin coding region have 10 bp insertions which do not affect the ability to perform puromycin selection. The sequences for those regions within the physical plasmids are as follows: Upstream of Puro: GAATTCGACCGCCTGTCTCAAGGTGCCACC; Downstream of Puro: GCTTTGAGACTACGCGTGAATTCACTCCTC.
How to cite: LSB-hsa-miR-204-5p was a gift from Ron Weiss (Addgene plasmid # 103338 ; http://n2t.net/addgene:103338 ; RRID:Addgene_103338)
