[The description below was written by a language model from this plasmid's Addgene catalogue record and pLannotate feature annotations shown in this document.]
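Description:
LSB-hsa-miR-204-5p is an 11 kb mammalian expression plasmid built on the Low Sensor Backbone (LSB) and designed as a two-colour fluorescent sensor of microRNA activity. It replicates in E. coli from a high-copy ColE1/pUC-type origin and carries both a β-lactamase gene and an aph(3')-Ia kanamycin resistance gene, consistent with the catalogued dual ampicillin and kanamycin selection. A puromycin N-acetyltransferase coding sequence followed by a rabbit β-globin polyadenylation signal is also present for selection in mammalian cells, although the feature table annotates no mammalian promoter directly upstream of it.

The payload consists of two parallel transcription units with the same architecture: a human EF-1α core promoter with its intron A, a fluorescent protein coding sequence flanked by Gateway attB1 and attB2 scars (with attB4 upstream of the promoter), and a β-globin 3' region and poly(A) signal. One unit expresses the red protein mKate2 and, according to the record, carries a target site for human miR-204-5p in its 3' UTR; this site is not separately annotated, but presumably lies in the unannotated stretch between attB2 and the β-globin sequence. The other unit expresses EBFP2 without a target site and acts as an internal reference for plasmid dosage and expression. When miR-204-5p is active in transfected cells, mKate2 output is repressed relative to EBFP2, so the red-to-blue ratio reports miRNA activity.

The depositor notes that the repeated poly(A) elements make the plasmid inherently unstable. They also note that the physical plasmid differs slightly from the deposited sequence, including short insertions flanking the puromycin gene that do not impair selection.
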