Features (pLannotate 1.2.2; 28 found; start..end, strand, type, name):
     87..675     -  rep_origin     ori: high-copy-number ColE1/pMB1/pBR322/pUC origin of replication
    846..1706    -  CDS            AmpR: β-lactamase; bla; confers resistance to ampicillin, carbenicillin, and related antibiotics
   1707..1778    -  promoter       AmpR promoter: bla
   1857..2456    +  CDS            PuroR: puromycin N-acetyltransferase; pac from Streptomyces alboniger; confers resistance to puromycin
   2461..2541    +  CDS            HBB (fragment): HBB_PONPY - Experimental evidence at transcript level: Swiss-Prot protein existence level 2. Involved in oxygen transport from the lung to the various peripheral tissues. From Pongo pygmaeus (Bornean orangutan).
   2612..2667    +  polyA_signal   β-globin poly(A) signal: rabbit β-globin polyadenylation signal (Gil and Proudfoot, 1987)
   3646..3666    +  protein_bind   attB4: mutant version of attB; core recombination site for the Gateway® BP reaction BP Clonase™
   3734..3945    +  promoter       EF-1α core promoter: core promoter for human elongation factor EF-1α
   3946..4884    +  intron         EF-1α intron A: intron upstream of the start codon of human EF-1α
   4911..4931    +  protein_bind   attB1: mutant version of attB; core recombination site for the Gateway® BP reaction BP Clonase™
   4951..5646    +  CDS            mKate2: mKate2 is a basic (constitutively fluorescent) red fluorescent protein published in 2009, derived from Entacmaea quadricolor. It is reported to be a rapidly-maturing monomer with moderate acid sensitivity.
   5666..5690    -  protein_bind   attB2: mutant version of attB; recombination site for the Gateway® BP reaction BP Clonase™
   5834..5908    +  CDS            HBB (fragment): HBB_PONPY - Experimental evidence at transcript level: Swiss-Prot protein existence level 2. Involved in oxygen transport from the lung to the various peripheral tissues. From Pongo pygmaeus (Bornean orangutan).
   5979..6034    +  polyA_signal   β-globin poly(A) signal: rabbit β-globin polyadenylation signal (Gil and Proudfoot, 1987)
   6418..6443    +  misc_feature   SA: splice acceptor site
   7115..7135    +  protein_bind   attB4: mutant version of attB; core recombination site for the Gateway® BP reaction BP Clonase™
   7203..7414    +  promoter       EF-1α core promoter: core promoter for human elongation factor EF-1α
   7415..8353    +  intron         EF-1α intron A: intron upstream of the start codon of human EF-1α
   8380..8400    +  protein_bind   attB1: mutant version of attB; core recombination site for the Gateway® BP reaction BP Clonase™
   8411..9127    +  CDS            EBFP2: EBFP2 is a basic (constitutively fluorescent) blue fluorescent protein published in 2007, derived from Aequorea victoria. It is reported to be a rapidly-maturing monomer with moderate acid sensitivity.
   9135..9159    -  protein_bind   attB2: mutant version of attB; recombination site for the Gateway® BP reaction BP Clonase™
   9163..9243    +  CDS            HBB (fragment): HBB_PONPY - Experimental evidence at transcript level: Swiss-Prot protein existence level 2. Involved in oxygen transport from the lung to the various peripheral tissues. From Pongo pygmaeus (Bornean orangutan).
   9314..9369    +  polyA_signal   β-globin poly(A) signal: rabbit β-globin polyadenylation signal (Gil and Proudfoot, 1987)
   9752..9774    -  protein_bind   lac operator (fragment): The lac repressor binds to the lac operator to inhibit transcription in E. coli. This inhibition can be relieved by adding lactose or isopropyl-β-D-thiogalactopyranoside (IPTG). lac repressor encoded by lacI
   9778..9808    -  promoter       lac promoter: promoter for the E. coli lac operon
   9823..9844    -  protein_bind   CAP binding site: CAP binding activates transcription in the presence of cAMP. E. coli catabolite activator protein
   9857..9896    -  CDS            lacI (fragment): lac repressor; lacI; The lac repressor binds to the lac operator to inhibit transcription in E. coli. This inhibition can be relieved by adding lactose or isopropyl-β-D-thiogalactopyranoside (IPTG).
  10069..10878   +  CDS            KanR: aminoglycoside phosphotransferase; aph(3')-Ia; confers resistance to kanamycin in bacteria or G418 (Geneticin®) in eukaryotes
>Addgene plasmid #103338 | LSB-hsa-miR-204-5p | depositor full sequence | sequence record 195725 | Full Sequence
AATTGAGGGGATAACGCAGGAAAGAACATGTGAGCAAAAGGCCAGCAAAAGGCCAGGAACCGTAAAAAGG
CCGCGTTGCTGGCGTTTTTCCATAGGCTCCGCCCCCCTGACGAGCATCACAAAAATCGACGCTCAAGTCA
GAGGTGGCGAAACCCGACAGGACTATAAAGATACCAGGCGTTTCCCCCTGGAAGCTCCCTCGTGCGCTCT
CCTGTTCCGACCCTGCCGCTTACCGGATACCTGTCCGCCTTTCTCCCTTCGGGAAGCGTGGCGCTTTCTC
ATAGCTCACGCTGTAGGTATCTCAGTTCGGTGTAGGTCGTTCGCTCCAAGCTGGGCTGTGTGCACGAACC
CCCCGTTCAGCCCGACCGCTGCGCCTTATCCGGTAACTATCGTCTTGAGTCCAACCCGGTAAGACACGAC
TTATCGCCACTGGCAGCAGCCACTGGTAACAGGATTAGCAGAGCGAGGTATGTAGGCGGTGCTACAGAGT
TCTTGAAGTGGTGGCCTAACTACGGCTACACTAGAAGAACAGTATTTGGTATCTGCGCTCTGCTGAAGCC
AGTTACCTTCGGAAAAAGAGTTGGTAGCTCTTGATCCGGCAAACAAACCACCGCTGGTAGCGGTGGTTTT
TTTGTTTGCAAGCAGCAGATTACGCGCAGAAAAAAAGGATCTCAAGAAGATCCTTTGATCTTTTCTACGG
GGTCTGACGCTCAGTGGAACGAAAACTCACGTTAAGGGATTTTGGTCATGAGATTATCAAAAAGGATCTT
CACCTAGATCCTTTTAAATTAAAAATGAAGTTTTAAATCAATCTAAAGTATATATGAGTAAACTTGGTCT
GACAGTTACCAATGCTTAATCAGTGAGGCACCTATCTCAGCGATCTGTCTATTTCGTTCATCCATAGTTG
CCTGACTCCCCGTCGTGTAGATAACTACGATACGGGAGGGCTTACCATCTGGCCCCAGTGCTGCAATGAT
ACCGCGAGAACCACGCTCACCGGCTCCAGATTTATCAGCAATAAACCAGCCAGCCGGAAGGGCCGAGCGC
AGAAGTGGTCCTGCAACTTTATCCGCCTCCATCCAGTCTATTAATTGTTGCCGGGAAGCTAGAGTAAGTA
GTTCGCCAGTTAATAGTTTGCGCAACGTTGTTGCCATTGCTACAGGCATCGTGGTGTCACGCTCGTCGTT
TGGTATGGCTTCATTCAGCTCCGGTTCCCAACGATCAAGGCGAGTTACATGATCCCCCATGTTGTGCAAA
AAAGCGGTTAGCTCCTTCGGTCCTCCGATCGTTGTCAGAAGTAAGTTGGCCGCAGTGTTATCACTCATGG
TTATGGCAGCACTGCATAATTCTCTTACTGTCATGCCATCCGTAAGATGCTTTTCTGTGACTGGTGAGTA
CTCAACCAAGTCATTCTGAGAATAGTGTATGCGGCGACCGAGTTGCTCTTGCCCGGCGTCAATACGGGAT
AATACCGCGCCACATAGCAGAACTTTAAAAGTGCTCATCATTGGAAAACGTTCTTCGGGGCGAAAACTCT
CAAGGATCTTACCGCTGTTGAGATCCAGTTCGATGTAACCCACTCGTGCACCCAACTGATCTTCAGCATC
TTTTACTTTCACCAGCGTTTCTGGGTGAGCAAAAACAGGAAGGCAAAATGCCGCAAAAAAGGGAATAAGG
GCGACACGGAAATGTTGAATACTCATACTCTTCCTTTTTCAATATTATTGAAGCATTTATCAGGGTTATT
GTCTCATGAGCGGATACATATTTGAATGTAGCTCCGAATTTCTCGAGGGCTTGTCGACGACGGCGGTCTC
CGTCGTCAGGATCATGAATTCGACCCGCCTGCCACCATGACCGAGTACAAGCCCACGGTGCGCCTCGCCA
CCCGCGACGACGTCCCCCGGGCCGTACGCACCCTCGCCGCCGCGTTCGCCGACTACCCCGCCACGCGCCA
CACCGTCGACCCGGACCGCCACATCGAGCGGGTCACCGAGCTGCAAGAACTCTTCCTCACGCGCGTCGGG
CTCGACATCGGCAAGGTGTGGGTCGCGGACGACGGCGCCGCGGTGGCGGTCTGGACCACGCCGGAGAGCG
TCGAAGCGGGGGCGGTGTTCGCCGAGATCGGCCCGCGCATGGCCGAGTTGAGCGGTTCCCGGCTGGCCGC
GCAGCAACAGATGGAAGGCCTCCTGGCGCCGCACCGGCCCAAGGAGCCCGCGTGGTTCCTGGCCACCGTC
GGCGTCTCGCCCGACCACCAGGGCAAGGGTCTGGGCAGCGCCGTCGTGCTCCCCGGAGTGGAGGCGGCCG
AGCGCGCCGGGGTGCCCGCCTTCCTGGAGACATCCGCGCCCCGCAACCTCCCCTTCTACGAGCGGCTCGG
CTTCACCGTCACCGCCGACGTCGAGGTGCCCGAAGGACCGCGCACCTGGTGCATGACCCGCAAGCCCGGT
GCCTGATACGCGTGAATTCACTCCTCAGGTGCAGGCTGCCTATCAGAAGGTGGTGGCTGGTGTGGCCAAT
GCCCTGGCTCACAAATACCACTGAGATCTTTTTCCCTCTGCCAAAAATTATGGGGACATCATGAAGCCCC
TTGAGCATCTGACTTCTGGCTAATAAAGGAAATTTATTTTCATTGCAATAGTGTGTTGGAATTTTTTGTG
TCTCTCACTCGGAAGGACATATGGGAGGGCAAATCATTTAAAACATCAGAATGAGTATTTGGTTTAGAGT
TTGGCAACATATGCCCATATGCTGGCTGCCATGAACAAAGGTTGGCTATAAAGAGGTCATCAGTATATGA
AACAGCCCCCTGCTGTCCATTCCTTATTCCATAGAAAAGCCTTGACTTGAGGTTAGATTTTTTTTATATT
TTGTTTTGTGTTATTTTTTTCTTTAACATCCCTAAAATTTTCCTTACATGTTTTACTAGCCAGATTTTTC
CTCCTCTCCTGACTACTCCCAGTCATAGCTGTCCCTCTTCTCTTATGGAGATCCCTCGACCTGCAGCCCA
AGCTTGAATTCTCTAGAATTACCCTGTTATCCCTATGCTTGGTTTACCGAGCTCTTATTGGTTTTCAAAC
TTCATTGACTGTGCCCAACGCGCCTGGGAGCTCACGGGGACAGCCCCCCCCCAAAGCCCCCAGGGATGTA
ATTACGTCCCTCCCCCGCTAGGGGGCAGCAGCGAGCCGCCCGGGGCTCCGCTCCGGTCCGGCGCTCCCCC
CGCATCCCCGAGCCGGCAGCGTGCGGGGACAGCCCGGGCACGGGGAAGGTGGCACGGGATCGCTTTCCTC
TGAACGCTTCTCGCTGCTCTTTGAGCCTGCAGACACCTGGGGGGATACGGGGAAAAAGCTAGGCTGAAAG
ACCGGTTCTTAGAATGACACGCGCCTGGGAGCTCACGGGGACAGCCCCCCCCCAAAGCCCCCAGGGATGT
AATTACGTCCCTCCCCCGCTAGGGGGCAGCAGCGAGCCGCCCGGGGCTCCGCTCCGGTCCGGCGCTCCCC
CCGCATCCCCGAGCCGGCAGCGTGCGGGGACAGCCCGGGCACGGGGAAGGTGGCACGGGATCGCTTTCCT
CTGAACGCTTCTCGCTGCTCTTTGAGCCTGCAGACACCTGGGGGGATACGGGGAAAAAGCTAACTTCTGA
GACGACAACTTTGTATAGAAAAGTTGGCTCCGAATTCGCCCTTGACAGCAGAGATCCAGTTTGGTTAATT
AATTGGCTCCGGTGCCCGTCAGTGGGCAGAGCGCACATCGCCCACAGTCCCCGAGAAGTTGTGGGGAGGG
GTCGGCAATTGAACCGGTGCCTAGAGAAGGTGGCGCGGGGTAAACTGGGAAAGTGATGTCGTGTACTGGC
TCCGCCTTTTTCCCGAGGGTGGGGGAGAACCGTATATAAGTGCAGTAGTCGCCGTGAACGTTCTTTTTCG
CAACGGGTTTGCCGCCAGAACACAGGTAAGTGCCGTGTGTGGTTCCCGCGGGCCTGGCCTCTTTACGGGT
TATGGCCCTTGCGTGCCTTGAATTACTTCCACCTGGCTGCAGTACGTGATTCTTGATCCCGAGCTTCGGG
TTGGAAGTGGGTGGGAGAGTTCGAGGCCTTGCGCTTAAGGAGCCCCTTCGCCTCGTGCTTGAGTTGAGGC
CTGGCCTGGGCGCTGGGGCCGCCGCGTGCGAATCTGGTGGCACCTTCGCGCCTGTCTCGCTGCTTTCGAT
AAGTCTCTAGCCATTTAAAATTTTTGATGACCTGCTGCGACGCTTTTTTTCTGGCAAGATAGTCTTGTAA
ATGCGGGCCAAGATCTGCACACTGGTATTTCGGTTTTTGGGGCCGCGGGCGGCGACGGGGCCCGTGCGTC
CCAGCGCACATGTTCGGCGAGGCGGGGCCTGCGAGCGCGGCCACCGAGAATCGGACGGGGGTAGTCTCAA
GCTGGCCGGCCTGCTCTGGTGCCTGGCCTCGCGCCGCCGTGTATCGCCCCGCCCTGGGCGGCAAGGCTGG
CCCGGTCGGCACCAGTTGCGTGAGCGGAAAGATGGCCGCTTCCCGGCCCTGCTGCAGGGAGCTCAAAATG
GAGGACGCGGCGCTCGGGAGAGCGGGCGGGTGAGTCACCCACACAAAGGAAAAGGGCCTTTCCGTCCTCA
GCCGTCGCTTCATGTGACTCCACGGAGTACCGGGCGCCGTCCAGGCACCTCGATTAGTTCTCGAGCTTTT
GGAGTACGTCGTCTTTAGGTTGGGGGGAGGGGTTTTATGCGATGGAGTTTCCCCACACTGAGTGGGTGGA
GACTGAAGTTAGGCCAGCTTGGCACTTGATGTAATTCTCCTTGGAATTTGCCCTTTTTGAGTTTGGATCT
TGGTTCATTCTCAAGCCTCAGACAGTGGTTCAAAGTTTTTTTCTTCCATTTCAGGTGTCGTGAGAAGGGC
GAATTCGACCCAAGTTTGTACAAAAAAGCAGGCTGGATCCAGGTGCCACCATGGTGAGCGAGCTGATTAA
GGAGAACATGCACATGAAGCTGTACATGGAGGGCACCGTGAACAACCACCACTTCAAGTGCACATCCGAG
GGCGAAGGCAAGCCCTACGAGGGCACCCAGACCATGAGAATCAAGGCGGTCGAGGGCGGCCCTCTCCCCT
TCGCCTTCGACATCCTGGCTACCAGCTTCATGTACGGCAGCAAAACCTTCATCAACCACACCCAGGGCAT
CCCCGACTTCTTTAAGCAGTCCTTCCCCGAGGGCTTCACATGGGAGAGAGTCACCACATACGAAGATGGG
GGCGTGCTGACCGCTACCCAGGACACCAGCCTCCAGGACGGCTGCCTCATCTACAACGTCAAGATCAGAG
GGGTGAACTTCCCATCCAACGGCCCTGTGATGCAGAAGAAAACACTCGGCTGGGAGGCCTCCACCGAGAC
ACTGTACCCCGCTGACGGCGGCCTGGAAGGCAGAGCCGACATGGCCCTGAAGCTCGTGGGCGGGGGCCAC
CTGATCTGCAACCTTAAGACCACATACAGATCCAAGAAACCCGCTAAGAACCTCAAGATGCCCGGCGTCT
ACTATGTGGACAGGAGACTGGAAAGAATCAAGGAGGCCGACAAAGAGACATACGTCGAGCAGCACGAGGT
GGCTGTGGCCAGATACTGCGACCTCCCTAGCAAACTGGGGCACAAACTTAATTGAGAATTCTACCACCCA
GCTTTCTTGTACAAAGTGGTACGTCTCAAGACCAGAGGTCTCTGCTTGGCAGTCTAGGCATAGGATGACA
AAGGGAAAGGCATAGGATGACAAAGGGAAAGGCATAGGATGACAAAGGGAAAGGCATAGGATGACAAAGG
GAACAACCAGAAGAGACCTGTGCTTCACTCCTCAGGTGCAGGCTGCCTATCAGAAGGTGGTGGCTGGTGT
GGCCAATGCCCTGGCTCACAAATACCACTGAGATCTTTTTCCCTCTGCCAAAAATTATGGGGACATCATG
AAGCCCCTTGAGCATCTGACTTCTGGCTAATAAAGGAAATTTATTTTCATTGCAATAGTGTGTTGGAATT
TTTTGTGTCTCTCACTCGGAAGGACATATGGGAGGGCAAATCATTTAAAACATCAGAATGAGTATTTGGT
TTAGAGTTTGGCAACATATGCCCATATGCTGGCTGCCATGAACAAAGGTTGGCTATAAAGAGGTCATCAG
TATATGAAACAGCCCCCTGCTGTCCATTCCTTATTCCATAGAAAAGCCTTGACTTGAGGTTAGATTTTTT
TTATATTTTGTTTTGTGTTATTTTTTTCTTTAACATCCCTAAAATTTTCCTTACATGTTTTACTAGCCAG
ATTTTTCCTCCTCTCCTGACTACTCCCAGTCATAGCTGTCCCTCTTCTCTTATGGAGATCCCGAGCGGTG
CGTTTTTATGCTTGTAGTATTGTATAATGTTTTTAAGATCCAAGCTTCTGACCTCTTCTCTTCCTCCCAC
AGGGCCTCGAGACAATTGCATCGATGGTACCAGTGAAAGTCTGCAATGAATTCGAGTTGGCGCGCCTGTC
ATTCTAAATCTCTCTTTCAGCCTAAAGCTTTTTCCCCGTATCCCCCCAGGTGTCTGCAGGCTCAAAGAGC
AGCGAGAAGCGTTCAGAGGAAAGCGATCCCGTGCCACCTTCCCCGTGCCCGGGCTGTCCCCGCACGCTGC
CGGCTCGGGGATGCGGGGGGAGCGCCGGACCGGAGCGGAGCCCCGGGCGGCTCGCTGCTGCCCCCTAGCG
GGGGAGGGACGTAATTACATCCCTGGGGGCTTTGGGAGGGGGCTGTCCCCGTGAGCTCCCAGGCGCGCCT
GTCATTCTAAATCTCTCTTTCAGCCTAAAGCTTTTTCCCCGTATCCCCCCAGGTGTCTGCAGGCTCAAAG
AGCAGCGAGAAGCGTTCAGAGGAAAGCGATCCCGTGCCACCTTCCCCGTGCCCGGGCTGTCCCCGCACGC
TGCCGGCTCGGGGATGCGGGGGGAGCGCCGGACCGGAGCGGAGCCCCGGGCGGCTCGCTGCTGCCCCCTA
GCGGGGGAGGGACGTAATTACATCCCTGGGGGCTTTGGGGGGGGGCTGTCCCCGTGAGCTCCCAGGCGCG
CCAACTCGGTACCGTATCGATGTCGACGTTAACGCTAGTGATATCAACTTTGTATAGAAAAGTTGGCTCC
GAATTCGCCCTTGACAGCAGAGATCCAGTTTGGTTAATTAATTGGCTCCGGTGCCCGTCAGTGGGCAGAG
CGCACATCGCCCACAGTCCCCGAGAAGTTGTGGGGAGGGGTCGGCAATTGAACCGGTGCCTAGAGAAGGT
GGCGCGGGGTAAACTGGGAAAGTGATGTCGTGTACTGGCTCCGCCTTTTTCCCGAGGGTGGGGGAGAACC
GTATATAAGTGCAGTAGTCGCCGTGAACGTTCTTTTTCGCAACGGGTTTGCCGCCAGAACACAGGTAAGT
GCCGTGTGTGGTTCCCGCGGGCCTGGCCTCTTTACGGGTTATGGCCCTTGCGTGCCTTGAATTACTTCCA
CCTGGCTGCAGTACGTGATTCTTGATCCCGAGCTTCGGGTTGGAAGTGGGTGGGAGAGTTCGAGGCCTTG
CGCTTAAGGAGCCCCTTCGCCTCGTGCTTGAGTTGAGGCCTGGCCTGGGCGCTGGGGCCGCCGCGTGCGA
ATCTGGTGGCACCTTCGCGCCTGTCTCGCTGCTTTCGATAAGTCTCTAGCCATTTAAAATTTTTGATGAC
CTGCTGCGACGCTTTTTTTCTGGCAAGATAGTCTTGTAAATGCGGGCCAAGATCTGCACACTGGTATTTC
GGTTTTTGGGGCCGCGGGCGGCGACGGGGCCCGTGCGTCCCAGCGCACATGTTCGGCGAGGCGGGGCCTG
CGAGCGCGGCCACCGAGAATCGGACGGGGGTAGTCTCAAGCTGGCCGGCCTGCTCTGGTGCCTGGCCTCG
CGCCGCCGTGTATCGCCCCGCCCTGGGCGGCAAGGCTGGCCCGGTCGGCACCAGTTGCGTGAGCGGAAAG
ATGGCCGCTTCCCGGCCCTGCTGCAGGGAGCTCAAAATGGAGGACGCGGCGCTCGGGAGAGCGGGCGGGT
GAGTCACCCACACAAAGGAAAAGGGCCTTTCCGTCCTCAGCCGTCGCTTCATGTGACTCCACGGAGTACC
GGGCGCCGTCCAGGCACCTCGATTAGTTCTCGAGCTTTTGGAGTACGTCGTCTTTAGGTTGGGGGGAGGG
GTTTTATGCGATGGAGTTTCCCCACACTGAGTGGGTGGAGACTGAAGTTAGGCCAGCTTGGCACTTGATG
TAATTCTCCTTGGAATTTGCCCTTTTTGAGTTTGGATCTTGGTTCATTCTCAAGCCTCAGACAGTGGTTC
AAAGTTTTTTTCTTCCATTTCAGGTGTCGTGAGAAGGGCGAATTCGACCCAAGTTTGTACAAAAAAGCAG
GCTCGCCACCATGGTGAGCAAGGGCGAGGAGCTGTTCACCGGGGTGGTGCCCATCCTGGTCGAGCTGGAC
GGCGACGTAAACGGCCACAAGTTCAGCGTGAGGGGCGAGGGCGAGGGCGATGCCACCAACGGCAAGCTGA
CCCTGAAGTTCATCTGCACCACCGGCAAGCTGCCCGTGCCCTGGCCCACCCTCGTGACCACCCTGAGCCA
CGGCGTGCAGTGCTTCGCCCGCTACCCCGACCACATGAAGCAGCACGACTTCTTCAAGTCCGCCATGCCC
GAAGGCTACGTCCAGGAGCGCACCATCTTCTTCAAGGACGACGGCACCTACAAGACCCGCGCCGAGGTGA
AGTTCGAGGGCGACACCCTAGTGAACCGCATCGAGCTGAAGGGCGTCGACTTCAAGGAGGACGGCAACAT
CCTGGGGCACAAGCTGGAGTACAACTTCAACAGCCACAACATCTATATCATGGCCGTCAAGCAGAAGAAC
GGCATCAAGGTGAACTTCAAGATCCGCCACAACGTGGAGGACGGCAGCGTGCAGCTCGCCGACCACTACC
AGCAGAACACCCCCATCGGCGACGGCCCCGTGCTGCTGCCCGACAGCCACTACCTGAGCACCCAGTCCGT
GCTGAGCAAAGACCCCAACGAGAAGCGCGATCACATGGTCCTGCTGGAGTTCCGCACCGCCGCCGGGATC
ACTCTCGGCATGGACGAGCTGTACAAGTAATACCACCCAGCTTTCTTGTACAAAGTGGTACGCGTGAATT
CACTCCTCAGGTGCAGGCTGCCTATCAGAAGGTGGTGGCTGGTGTGGCCAATGCCCTGGCTCACAAATAC
CACTGAGATCTTTTTCCCTCTGCCAAAAATTATGGGGACATCATGAAGCCCCTTGAGCATCTGACTTCTG
GCTAATAAAGGAAATTTATTTTCATTGCAATAGTGTGTTGGAATTTTTTGTGTCTCTCACTCGGAAGGAC
ATATGGGAGGGCAAATCATTTAAAACATCAGAATGAGTATTTGGTTTAGAGTTTGGCAACATATGCCCAT
ATGCTGGCTGCCATGAACAAAGGTTGGCTATAAAGAGGTCATCAGTATATGAAACAGCCCCCTGCTGTCC
ATTCCTTATTCCATAGAAAAGCCTTGACTTGAGGTTAGATTTTTTTTATATTTTGTTTTGTGTTATTTTT
TTCTTTAACATCCCTAAAATTTTCCTTACATGTTTTACTAGCCAGATTTTTCCTCCTCTCCTGACTACTC
CCAGTCATAGCTGTCCCTCTTCTCTTATGGAGATCCCTCGACCTGCAGCCCAAGCTTGGCGTAATCATGG
TCATAGCTGTTTCCTGTGTGAAATTGTTATCCGCTCACAATTCCACACAACATACGAGCCGGAAGCATAA
AGTGTAAAGCCTGGGGTGCCTAATGAGTGAGCTAACTCACATTAATTGCGTTGCGCTCACTGCCCGCTTT
CCAGTCGGGAAACCTGTCGTGCCAGCGGATCGACAGTACTAAGCTTGGTCTAATACCCAATCTCTCGTCT
TATCCAGATGTTTTATACGCCTCTGGCCCGTGTCTCAAAATCTCTGATGTTACATTGCACAAGATAAAAT
AATATCATCATGAACAATAAAACTGTCTGCTTACATAAACAGTAATACAAGGGGTGTTATGAGCCATATT
CAACGGGAAACGTCGAGGCCGCGATTAAATTCCAACATGGATGCTGATTTATATGGGTATAAATGGGCTC
GCGATAATGTCGGGCAATCAGGTGCGACAATCTATCGCTTGTATGGGAAGCCCGATGCGCCAGAGTTGTT
TCTGAAACATGGCAAAGGTAGCGTTGCCAATGATGTTACAGATGAGATGGTCAGACTAAACTGGCTGACG
GAATTTATGCCTCTTCCGACCATCAAGCATTTTATCCGTACTCCTGATGATGCATGGTTACTCACCACTG
CGATCCCCGGAAAAACAGCATTCCAGGTATTAGAAGAATATCCTGATTCAGGTGAAAATATTGTTGATGC
GCTGGCAGTGTTCCTGCGCCGGTTGCATTCGATTCCTGTTTGTAATTGTCCTTTTAACAGCGATCGCGTA
TTTCGTCTCGCTCAGGCGCAATCACGAATGAATAACGGTTTGGTTGATGCGAGTGATTTTGATGACGAGC
GTAATGGCTGGCCTGTTGAACAAGTCTGGAAAGAAATGCATAAACTTTTGCCATTCTCACCGGATTCAGT
CGTCACTCATGGTGATTTCTCACTTGATAACCTTATTTTTGACGAGGGGAAATTAATAGGTTGTATTGAT
GTTGGACGAGTCGGAATCGCAGACCGATACCAGGATCTTGCCATCCTATGGAACTGCCTCGGTGAGTTTT
CTCCTTCATTACAGAAACGGCTTTTTCAAAAATATGGTATTGATAATCCTGATATGAATAAATTGCAGTT
TCATTTGATGCTCGATGAGTTTTTCTAATCAGAATTGGTTAATTGGTTGTAACACTGGCAGAGCATTACG
CTGACTTGACGGGACGGCGCAAGCTCATGACCAAAATCCCTTAACGTGAGTTACGCGTCGTTCCACTGAG
CGTCAGAGGTATCACTAGTATTACAGAGGTAAGTTATAACAGTCGCCTAACCC
