>Addgene plasmid #103338 | LSB-hsa-miR-204-5p | depositor partial sequence | sequence record 195726 | hsa-miR-204-5p target
AGGCATAGGATGACAAAGGGAA
