>Addgene plasmid #103338 | LSB-hsa-miR-204-5p | addgene partial sequence | sequence record 272187 | mKate2-F 5'-ACCCGCTAAGAACCTCAAGA-3'
AGAATCAAGGAGGCCGACAAAGAGACATACGTCGAGCAGCACGAGGTGGCTGTGGCCAGATACTGCGACC
TCCCTAGCAAACTGGGGCACAAACTTAATTGAGAATTCTACCACCCAGCTTTCTTGTACAAAGTGGTACG
TCTCAAGACCAGAGGTCTCTGCTTGGCAGTCTAGGCATAGGATGACAAAGGGAAAGGCATAGGATGACAA
AGGGAAAGGCATAGGATGACAAAGGGAAAGGCATAGGATGACAAAGGGAACAACCAGAAGAGACCTGTGC
TTCACTCCTCAGGTGCAGGCTGCCTATCAGAAGGTGGTGGCTGGTGTGGCCAATGCCCTGGCTCACAAAT
ACCACTGAGATCTTTTTCCCTCTGCCAAAAATTATGGGGACATCATGAAGCCCCTTGAGCATCTGACTTC
TGGCTAATAAAGGAAATTTATTTTCATTGCAATAGTGTGTTGGAATTTTTTGTGTCTCTCACTCGGAAGG
ACATATGGGAGGGCAAATCATTTAAAACATCAGAATGAGTATTTGGTTTAGAGTTTGGCAACATATGCCC
ATATGCTGGCTGCCATGAACAAAGGTTGGCTATAAAGAGGTCATCAGTATATGAAACAGCCCCCTGCTGT
CCATTCCTTATTCCATA
